Addgene plasmid #200420: pIA033
Purpose: (Empty Backbone) thrC::(bsPamCherry1 erm2), for bsPAmCherry1 fusions. PALM integration vector includes codon optimized PAmCherry1 FP for B. subtilis. MCS for fast and interchangeable cloning.
Depositing lab: Rut Carballido-López. Depositing organization: INRAE Jouy-en-Josas. Publication: New PALM-compatible integration vectors for use in the Gram-positive model bacterium Bacillus subtilis. Altinoglu I, Carballido-Lopez R. Microbiol Spectr. 2024 Nov 4;12(12):e0161924. doi: 10.1128/spectrum.01619-24. PubMed 39494880.
Backbone
  Vector backbone: pDG1664
  Backbone size (bp): 6102
  Vector type: Bacterial Expression
  Selectable markers: Erythromycin
  Tag / fusion protein: bsPAmCherry (C terminal on backbone)
Growth in bacteria
  Bacterial resistance: Ampicillin, 100 μg/mL
  Growth temperature: 37°C
  Growth strain: DH5alpha
  Growth instructions: E. coli: 37°C and selection ampicillin 100 μg/mL B. subtilis: 30°C and selection erythromycin 0.5 μg/mL
  Copy number: Low Copy
Gene/Insert
  Cloning method: Gibson Cloning
Terms and licenses: Academic/Nonprofit Terms; Industry Terms: Not Available to Industry
Depositor comments: bsPAmCherry1 was amplified from pIA020 using primers oIA056 and oIA057, then cloned into pIA023 digested with BamHI and HindIII, giving plasmid pIA033, thrC::(bsPamCherry1 erm2). Please visit https://doi.org/10.1101/2023.03.16.532899 for bioRxiv preprint.
How to cite: pIA033 was a gift from Rut Carballido-López (Addgene plasmid # 200420 ; http://n2t.net/addgene:200420 ; RRID:Addgene_200420)
