[The description below was written by a language model from this plasmid's Addgene catalogue record and pLannotate feature annotations shown in this document.]
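Description:
pIA033 is an empty-backbone integration vector for Bacillus subtilis, derived from pDG1664 and designed for building fusions to a photoactivatable red fluorescent protein for PALM single-molecule localisation microscopy. It is a shuttle-style plasmid. In E. coli it replicates from a ColE1/pMB1-type origin and is selected with ampicillin through the bla gene and its promoter (the record lists it as low copy, although the origin is annotated as a high-copy type). It carries no annotated origin for B. subtilis and is instead meant to insert into the chromosome.

The integration cassette is bracketed by two blocks of homology to the threonine biosynthesis locus: a hom fragment with the front part of thrC on one side, and the back part of thrC with a thrB fragment on the other. Double crossover at these arms places the cassette in thrC, as reflected in the genotype thrC::(bsPAmCherry1 erm2). Between the arms sit a short multiple cloning site remnant, the PAmCherry1 coding sequence codon-optimised for B. subtilis, and an erythromycin resistance determinant consisting of an erm 23S rRNA methylase gene preceded by its regulatory leader peptide, which provides selection of integrants. A gene of interest cloned into the MCS upstream of the fluorescent protein receives bsPAmCherry1 as a C-terminal tag. No promoter driving the fusion is annotated or stated in the record, so it presumably has to be supplied with the insert.

Outside the homology arms the feature table also shows a spectinomycin adenylyltransferase gene. Because it lies in the backbone portion, it could distinguish single-crossover from double-crossover integrants, though the record does not comment on this. Small fragments annotated as phage capsid, NeoR/KanR and str sequences appear to be backbone remnants.
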