Features (pLannotate 1.2.2; 15 found; start..end, strand, type, name):
      2..244     +  CDS            hom (fragment): DHOM_BACSU - Also known as tdm. Experimental evidence at protein level: Swiss-Prot protein existence level 1. From Bacillus subtilis (strain 168).
    250..747     +  CDS            thrC (fragment): THRC_MYCTU - Experimental evidence at protein level: Swiss-Prot protein existence level 1. Catalyzes the gamma-elimination of phosphate from L- phosphohomoserine and the beta-addition of water to produce L- threonine. From Mycobacterium tuberculosis (strain ATCC 25618 / H37Rv).
    759..775     +  misc_feature   MCS (fragment): pUC18/19 multiple cloning site
    797..1498    +  CDS            PAmCherry1: PAmCherry1 is a photoactivatable red fluorescent protein published in 2009, derived from Discosoma sp.. It is reported to be a rapidly-maturing monomer with high acid sensitivity.
   1668..1748    +  CDS            ermC: LPRM_ENTFL - Protein predicted: Swiss-Prot protein existence level 4. This peptide is involved in the control mechanism of the synthesis of the erythromycin resistance protein. From Enterococcus faecalis (Streptococcus faecalis).
   1876..2610    +  CDS            erm: ERM_STREE - Experimental evidence at protein level: Swiss-Prot protein existence level 1. This protein produces a dimethylation of the adenine residue at position 2085 in 23S rRNA, resulting in reduced affinity between ribosomes and macrolide-lincosamide-streptogramin B antibiotics. From Streptococcus pneumoniae.
   2745..3275    +  CDS            thrC (fragment): THRC_MYCTU - Experimental evidence at protein level: Swiss-Prot protein existence level 1. Catalyzes the gamma-elimination of phosphate from L- phosphohomoserine and the beta-addition of water to produce L- threonine. From Mycobacterium tuberculosis (strain ATCC 25618 / H37Rv).
   3299..3490    +  CDS            thrB (fragment): KHSE_BACSU - Protein inferred from homology: Swiss-Prot protein existence level 3. Catalyzes the ATP-dependent phosphorylation of L-homoserine to L-homoserine phosphate. From Bacillus subtilis (strain 168).
   3473..3634    -  CDS            D20 (fragment): CAPSD_BPT5 - Experimental evidence at protein level: Swiss-Prot protein existence level 1. Major capsid protein that self-associates to form 120 hexamers and 11 pentamers, building the T=13 icosahedral capsid which about 860 Angstroms in diameter. Responsible for its self-assembly into a procapsid. The phage does not need to encode a separate scaffolfing protein because its capsid protein contains the delta domain that carries that function. The capsid gains its final stability through the reorganization of the subunits that takes place upon expansion. DNA encapsidation through the portal trig
   3645..3681    -  CDS            NeoR/KanR (fragment): aminoglycoside phosphotransferase confers resistance to neomycin, kanamycin, and G418 (Geneticin®)
   3953..4732    +  CDS            ant1: S9AD_STAAN - Also known as spc1. Experimental evidence at protein level: Swiss-Prot protein existence level 1. Mediates bacterial resistance to the antibiotic spectinomycin but not streptomycin. From Staphylococcus aureus (strain N315).
   4869..4958    -  CDS            str (fragment): STR_KLEPN - Protein inferred from homology: Swiss-Prot protein existence level 3. The aminoglycoside phosphotransferases achieve inactivation of their antibiotic substrates by phosphorylation. From Klebsiella pneumoniae.
   4982..5570    -  rep_origin     ori: high-copy-number ColE1/pMB1/pBR322/pUC origin of replication
   5741..6601    -  CDS            AmpR: β-lactamase; bla; confers resistance to ampicillin, carbenicillin, and related antibiotics
   6602..6706    -  promoter       AmpR promoter: bla
>Addgene plasmid #200420 | pIA033 | addgene full sequence | sequence record 403933 | Addgene NGS Result
AATTCATGTAAAAGATGAGGTTGGTTCATTCTCGAAAATTACATCTGTGTTCTCAGAGCGGGGCGTGAGC
TTTGAAAAAATCCTTCAGCTGCCAATTAAAGGCCATGATGAGTTAGCTGAAATCGTAATTGTCACACATC
ATACATCAGAAGCTGATTTCAGTGATATCCTGCAAAACCTAAATGATTTGGAAGTCGTTCAAGAAGTCAA
AAGCACATATCGTGTAGAAGGGAACGGTTGGAGCTAATGTGGAAAGGACTTATCCATCAATATAAAGAAT
TTTTACCTGTAACAGATCAAACACCGGCGCTAACTTTACATGAAGGAAACACACCTCTTATTCACCTGCC
GAAGCTGTCTGAGCAGCTCGGAATTGAGCTTCATGTCAAAACGGAAGGCGTCAATCCTACGGGATCATTT
AAAGATCGCGGAATGGTTATGGCTGTGGCAAAGGCAAAAGAAGAAGGCAATGACACGATTATGTGCGCGT
CAACAGGTAACACTTCCGCTGCTGCGGCAGCATATGCAGCCCGTGCTAACATGAAATGCATTGTCATCAT
CCCGAACGGAAAAATTGCATTTGGAAAACTCGCTCAAGCTGTCATGTACGGAGCCGAGATTATCGCAATT
GACGGAAACTTTGACGATGCGCTTAAAATTGTCCGTTCCATCTGTGAGAAATCACCGATTGCCCTTGTCA
ACTCAGTCAACCCTTACCGCATTGAAGGCCAAAAAACTGCTGCCTTCGGATCGCTAGCGAATTCGAGCTC
GGTACGGGGATCCTGCGGCCGCCATGTCCAAAGGCGAGGAGGATAACATGGCCATTATCAAGGAGTTTAT
GCGCTTCAAAGTGCATATGGAAGGCTCTGTAAATGGACACGTTTTCGAGATTGAGGGAGAAGGGGAAGGA
CGTCCGTATGAGGGGACTCAAACAGCAAAACTGAAAGTTACGAAAGGAGGGCCTCTTCCGTTTACATGGG
ATATACTGTCACCGCAATTTATGTACGGCTCAAATGCGTATGTGAAGCATCCTGCTGACATTCCAGACTA
CTTTAAACTGAGCTTTCCTGAAGGCTTCAAATGGGAAAGGGTCATGAAATTTGAAGATGGTGGAGTTGTT
ACGGTGACACAGGACTCATCGCTTCAAGATGGCGAATTCATCTACAAGGTCAAATTACGTGGTACGAACT
TTCCGAGCGATGGACCGGTAATGCAGAAGAAAACCATGGGATGGGAAGCGTTAAGTGAACGCATGTATCC
AGAAGATGGCGCTTTGAAAGGCGAAGTCAAACCGAGAGTGAAGTTGAAAGATGGTGGCCATTATGATGCA
GAAGTGAAAACGACATACAAAGCGAAGAAACCCGTACAACTTCCTGGTGCCTATAACGTCAATCGGAAAC
TCGACATCACTTCTCACAATGAGGATTATACCATTGTTGAACAGTATGAACGAGCAGAAGGGAGACATTC
CACAGGTGGAATGGACGAACTGTATAAGTAAAGGCATGCAAGCTTGGCTGTAATTCGATAACCCTAAAGT
TATGGAAATAAGACTTAGAAGCAAACTTAAGAGTGTGTTGATAGTGCATTATCTTAAAATTTTGTATAAT
AGGAATTGAAGTTAAATTAGATGCTAAAAATTTGTAATTAAGAAGGAGGGATTCGTCATGTTGGTATTCC
AAATGCGTAATGTAGATAAAACATCTACTGTTTTGAAACAGACTAAAAACAGTGATTACGCAGATAAATA
AATACGTTAGATTAATTCCTACCAGTGACTAATCTTATGACTTTTTAAACAGATAACTAAAATTACAAAC
AAATCGTTTAACTTCTGTATTTATTTATAGATGTAATCACTTCAGGAGTGATTACATGAACAAAAATATA
AAATATTCTCAAAACTTTTTAACGAGTGAAAAAGTACTCAACCAAATAATAAAACAATTGAATTTAAAAG
AAACCGATACCGTTTACGAAATTGGAACAGGTAAAGGGCATTTAACGACGAAACTGGCTAAAATAAGTAA
ACAGGTAACGTCTATTGAATTAGACAGTCATCTATTCAACTTATCGTCAGAAAAATTAAAACTGAACATT
CGTGTCACTTTAATTCACCAAGATATTCTACAGTTTCAATTCCCTAACAAACAGAGGTATAAAATTGTTG
GGAATATTCCTTACCATTTAAGCACACAAATTATTAAAAAAGTGGTTTTTGAAAGCCATGCGTCTGACAT
CTATCTGATTGTTGAAGAAGGATTCTACAAGCGTACCTTGGATATTCACCGAACACTAGGGTTGCTCTTG
CACACTCAAGTCTCGATTCAGCAATTGCTTAAGCTGCCAGCGGAATGCTTTCATCCTAAACCAAAAGTAA
ACAGTGTCTTAATAAAACTTACCCGCCATACCACAGATGTTCCAGATAAATATTGGAAGCTATATACGTA
CTTTGTTTCAAAATGGGTCAATCGAGAATATCGTCAACTGTTTACTAAAAATCAGTTTCATCAAGCAATG
AAACACGCCAAAGTAAACAATTTAAGTACCGTTACTTATGAGCAAGTATTGTCTATTTTTAATAGTTATC
TATTATTTAACGGGAGGAAATAATTCTATGAGTCGCTTTTGTAAATTTGGAAAGTTACACGTTACTAAAG
GGAATGTAGATAAATTATTAGGTATACTACTGACAGCTTCCAAGGAGCTAAAGAGGTCCCTAGCGCCTAC
GGGGAATTTGTATCGAAGTGTGCGAACAGCTGGGGGAAGCGCCTGATGTTTTAGCGATCCCGGTCGGAAA
TGCTGGAAACATCACTGCGTACTGGAAGGGCTTCAAGGAATATCATGAGAAAAACGGCACAGGCCTTCCG
AAAATGCGCGGCTTTGAAGCTGAGGGTGCGGCGGCAATCGTGCGCAATGAAGTGATTGAAAATCCGGAAA
CAATAGCGACAGCCATTCGTATCGGAAACCCGGCAAGCTGGGACAAAGCTGTAAAGGCAGCCGAGGAATC
CAATGGGAAAATTGACGAAGTCACTGATGATGAAATCCTTCACGCATATCAGCTGATCGCCCGTGTAGAA
GGCGTGTTTGCAGAACCAGGTTCTTGCGCGTCTATCGCAGGAGTGCTGAAACAGGTGAAATCCGGAGAAA
TTCCGAAAGGCAGCAAGGTCGTAGCTGTGTTAACAGGAAACGGACTGAAAGATCCGAACACAGCGGTCGA
CATTTCAGAAATCAAGCCTGTCACATTGCCGACTGATGAAGACAGCATCCTTGAATATGTAAAAGGAGCG
GCCCGTGTATGAACGAAGCCGACATGCTGTTCTCTGTCACTGTTCCCGGAAGCACAGCTAACCTAGGCCC
CGGCTTTGATTCAGTCGGAATGGCGCTCAGCAGATATTTGAAGCTGACCGTCTTTGAAAGCGACAAATGG
TCTTTTGAGGCTGAAACAGAAACAGTCGCCGGAATTAATTCGAGCTCCTTTAACTTCCTCACCAGTAGTT
GTATCGGTACCATAAGTAGAAGCAGCAACCCAAGTAGCTTTACCAGCATCCGGTTCAACCAGCATAGTAA
GAATCTTACTGGACATCGGCAGTTCTTCGAACAGTGCGCCAACTACCAGCTCTTTCTGCAGTTCATTCAG
GGCACCGGAGAACCTGCGTGCAATCCATCTTGTTCAATCATGCGAAACGATCCTCATCCTGTCTCTTGAT
CCATGGATTACGCGTTAACCCGGGCCCGCGGATGCATATGATCAGATCTTAAGGCCTAGGTCTAGAGGAT
CGATCTGTATAATAAAGAATAATTATTAATCTGTAGACAAATTGTGAAAGGATGTACTTAAACGCTAACG
GTCAGCTTTATTGAACAGTAATTTAAGTATATGTCCAATCTAGGGTAAGTAAATTGAGTATCAATATAAA
CTTTATATGAACATAATCAACGAGGTGAAATCATGAGCAATTTGATTAACGGAAAAATACCAAATCAAGC
GATTCAAACATTAAAAATCGTAAAAGATTTATTTGGAAGTTCAATAGTTGGAGTATATCTATTTGGTTCA
GCAGTAAATGGTGGTTTACGCATTAACAGCGATGTAGATGTTCTAGTCGTCGTGAATCATAGTTTACCTC
AATTAACTCGAAAAAAACTAACAGAAAGACTAATGACTATATCAGGAAAGATTGGAAATACGGATTCTGT
TAGACCACTTGAAGTTACGGTTATAAATAGGAGTGAAGTTGTCCCTTGGCAATATCCTCCAAAAAGAGAA
TTTATATACGGTGAGTGGCTCAGGGGTGAATTTGAGAATGGACAAATTCAGGAACCAAGCTATGATCCTG
ATTTGGCTATTGTTTTAGCACAAGCAAGAAAGAATAGTATTTCTCTATTTGGTCCTGATTCTTCAAGTAT
ACTTGTCTCCGTACCTTTGACAGATATTCGAAGAGCAATTAAGGATTCTTTGCCAGAACTAATTGAGGGG
ATAAAAGGTGATGAGCGTAATGTAATTTTAACCCTAGCTCGAATGTGGCAAACAGTGACTACTGGTGAAA
TTACCTCGAAAGATGTCGCTGCAGAATGGGCTATACCTCTTTTACCTAAAGAGCATGTAACTTTACTGGA
TATAGCTAGAAAAGGCTATCGGGGAGAGTGTGATGATAAGTGGGAAGGACTATATTCAAAGGTGAAAGCA
CTCGTTAAGTATATGAAAAATTCTATAGAAACTTCTCTCAATTAGGCTAATTTTATTGCAATAACAGGTG
CTTACTTTTCTGGAGTTCTTTAGCAAATTTTTTTATTAGCTGAACTTAGTATTAGTGGCCATACTCCTCC
AATCCAAAGCTATTTAGAAAGATTACTATATCCTCAAACAGGCGGTAACCGGCCTCTTCATCGGGAATGC
GCGCGACCTTCAGCATCGCCGGCATGTCCCCCTGGCGGACGGGAAGTATCCAGCTCGAGGTCGGGCCGCG
TTGCTGGCGTTTTTCCATAGGCTCCGCCCCCCTGACGAGCATCACAAAAATCGACGCTCAAGTCAGAGGT
GGCGAAACCCGACAGGACTATAAAGATACCAGGCGTTTCCCCCTGGAAGCTCCCTCGTGCGCTCTCCTGT
TCCGACCCTGCCGCTTACCGGATACCTGTCCGCCTTTCTCCCTTCGGGAAGCGTGGCGCTTTCTCATAGC
TCACGCTGTAGGTATCTCAGTTCGGTGTAGGTCGTTCGCTCCAAGCTGGGCTGTGTGCACGAACCCCCCG
TTCAGCCCGACCGCTGCGCCTTATCCGGTAACTATCGTCTTGAGTCCAACCCGGTAAGACACGACTTATC
GCCACTGGCAGCAGCCACTGGTAACAGGATTAGCAGAGCGAGGTATGTAGGCGGTGCTACAGAGTTCTTG
AAGTGGTGGCCTAACTACGGCTACACTAGAAGGACAGTATTTGGTATCTGCGCTCTGCTGAAGCCAGTTA
CCTTCGGAAAAAGAGTTGGTAGCTCTTGATCCGGCAAACAAACCACCGCTGGTAGCGGTGGTTTTTTTGT
TTGCAAGCAGCAGATTACGCGCAGAAAAAAAGGATCTCAAGAAGATCCTTTGATCTTTTCTACGGGGTCT
GACGCTCAGTGGAACGAAAACTCACGTTAAGGGATTTTGGTCATGAGATTATCAAAAAGGATCTTCACCT
AGATCCTTTTAAATTAAAAATGAAGTTTTAAATCAATCTAAAGTATATATGAGTAAACTTGGTCTGACAG
TTACCAATGCTTAATCAGTGAGGCACCTATCTCAGCGATCTGTCTATTTCGTTCATCCATAGTTGCCTGA
CTCCCCGTCGTGTAGATAACTACGATACGGGAGGGCTTACCATCTGGCCCCAGTGCTGCAATGATACCGC
GAGACCCACGCTCACCGGCTCCAGATTTATCAGCAATAAACCAGCCAGCCGGAAGGGCCGAGCGCAGAAG
TGGTCCTGCAACTTTATCCGCCTCCATCCAGTCTATTAATTGTTGCCGGGAAGCTAGAGTAAGTAGTTCG
CCAGTTAATAGTTTGCGCAACGTTGTTGCCATTGCTGCAGGCATCGTGGTGTCACGCTCGTCGTTTGGTA
TGGCTTCATTCAGCTCCGGTTCCCAACGATCAAGGCGAGTTACATGATCCCCCATGTTGTGCAAAAAAGC
GGTTAGCTCCTTCGGTCCTCCGATCGTTGTCAGAAGTAAGTTGGCCGCAGTGTTATCACTCATGGTTATG
GCAGCACTGCATAATTCTCTTACTGTCATGCCATCCGTAAGATGCTTTTCTGTGACTGGTGAGTACTCAA
CCAAGTCATTCTGAGAATAGTGTATGCGGCGACCGAGTTGCTCTTGCCCGGCGTCAACACGGGATAATAC
CGCGCCACATAGCAGAACTTTAAAAGTGCTCATCATTGGAAAACGTTCTTCGGGGCGAAAACTCTCAAGG
ATCTTACCGCTGTTGAGATCCAGTTCGATGTAACCCACTCGTGCACCCAACTGATCTTCAGCATCTTTTA
CTTTCACCAGCGTTTCTGGGTGAGCAAAAACAGGAAGGCAAAATGCCGCAAAAAAGGGAATAAGGGCGAC
ACGGAAATGTTGAATACTCATACTCTTCCTTTTTCAATATTATTGAAGCATTTATCAGGGTTATTGTCTC
ATGAGCGGATACATATTTGAATGTATTTAGAAAAATAAACAAATAGGGGTTCCGCGCACATTTCCCCGAA
AAGTGCCACCTGACGTCTAAGAAACCATTATTATCATGACATTAACCTATAAAAATAGGCGTATCACGAG
GCCCTTTCGTCTTCAAGAATT
